Addgene plasmid #250070: pGEX-alpha-1-syntrophin-PDZ-1
Purpose: Bacterial expression of alpha-1-syntrophin PDZ domain 1
Depositing lab: Mark Bedford. Depositing organization: University of Texas MD Anderson Cancer Center. Publication: PRMT5 C-terminal Phosphorylation Modulates a 14-3-3/PDZ Interaction Switch. Espejo AB, Gao G, Black K, Gayatri S, Veland N, Kim J, Chen T, Sudol M, Walker C, Bedford MT. J Biol Chem. 2017 Feb 10;292(6):2255-2265. doi: 10.1074/jbc.M116.760330. Epub 2016 Dec 28. PubMed 28031468.
Backbone
  Vector backbone: pGEX-4T-1
  Backbone size w/o insert (bp): 4900
  Vector type: Bacterial Expression
Growth in bacteria
  Bacterial resistance: Ampicillin, 100 μg/mL
  Growth temperature: 37°C
  Growth strain: DH5alpha
  Copy number: High Copy
Gene/Insert
  Gene/Insert name: alpha-1-syntrophin (1/1)
  Species: M. musculus (mouse)
  Insert size (bp): 264
  Mutation: None
  Entrez Gene: Snta1 (a.k.a. AW228934, Sn, Snt1)
  Cloning method: Restriction Enzyme; 5′ cloning site Unknown (unknown if destroyed)
Terms and licenses: Academic/Nonprofit Terms; Industry Terms: Not Available to Industry
Depositor comments: UniProt ID: Q61234
How to cite: pGEX-alpha-1-syntrophin-PDZ-1 was a gift from Mark Bedford (Addgene plasmid # 250070 ; http://n2t.net/addgene:250070 ; RRID:Addgene_250070)
