[The description below was written by a language model from this plasmid's Addgene catalogue record and pLannotate feature annotations shown in this document.]
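Description:
pGEX-alpha-1-syntrophin-PDZ-1 is a bacterial expression plasmid built on the pGEX-4T-1 backbone for producing the single PDZ domain of mouse alpha-1-syntrophin (Snta1) as a glutathione S-transferase fusion in E. coli. It is propagated through a ColE1/pMB1-type origin, recorded as high copy, and is selected with ampicillin via the β-lactamase gene and its own promoter. The sequenced record is about 5.2 kb, consistent with a roughly 4.9 kb backbone plus a short insert. Other annotations, including small fragments of bom, rop, an RSF-like origin and a lacZα segment with its lac promoter and operator, appear to be pBR322-derived and lac-region remnants of the backbone rather than functional payload.

The expression cassette consists of the tac promoter, a strong trp/lac hybrid, followed by a lac operator and the Schistosoma japonicum GST coding sequence. The Snta1 fragment is annotated directly downstream on the same strand, so the PDZ domain is placed at the C-terminus of GST. The catalogue gives an insert of 264 bp with no mutations, while the annotated Snta1 match spans slightly more. The restriction sites used for cloning are not recorded. A plasmid-borne lacI gene with its own promoter supplies lac repressor, which keeps the tac promoter off until it is induced with IPTG.

The GST moiety allows affinity capture of the fusion on glutathione resin, which suits purification, pull-down assays or arrayed domain-binding screens. The associated publication concerns a phosphorylation-regulated switch between 14-3-3 and PDZ domain interactions at the PRMT5 C-terminus. This suggests the construct served as a recombinant PDZ domain probe for protein interaction studies, although the record itself states only bacterial expression as its purpose.
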