Features (pLannotate 1.2.2; 18 found; start..end, strand, type, name):
      1..124     +  rep_origin     RSF ori (fragment): Plasmids containing the RSF 1030 origin of replication can be propagated in E. coli cells that contain additional plasmids with compatible origins.
    129..180     -  misc_feature   bom (fragment): basis of mobility region from pBR322
    187..264     +  promoter       lacI promoter: lacI
    265..1347    +  CDS            lacI: lac repressor; lacI; The lac repressor binds to the lac operator to inhibit transcription in E. coli. This inhibition can be relieved by adding lactose or isopropyl-β-D-thiogalactopyranoside (IPTG).
   1360..1381    +  protein_bind   CAP binding site: CAP binding activates transcription in the presence of cAMP. E. coli catabolite activator protein
   1396..1426    +  promoter       lac promoter: promoter for the E. coli lac operon
   1434..1450    +  protein_bind   lac operator: The lac repressor binds to the lac operator to inhibit transcription in E. coli. This inhibition can be relieved by adding lactose or isopropyl-β-D-thiogalactopyranoside (IPTG). lac repressor encoded by lacI
   1470..1643    +  CDS            lacZα: LacZα fragment of β-galactosidase; lacZ fragment
   1907..2023    -  CDS            yciV (fragment): RNAAM_ECOLI - Also known as trpH From Escherichia coli (strain K12).
   2099..2127    +  promoter       tac promoter: strong E. coli promoter; hybrid between the trp and lac UV5 promoters
   2135..2151    +  protein_bind   lac operator: The lac repressor binds to the lac operator to inhibit transcription in E. coli. This inhibition can be relieved by adding lactose or isopropyl-β-D-thiogalactopyranoside (IPTG). lac repressor encoded by lacI
   2174..2827    +  CDS            GST26_SCHJA: Experimental evidence at protein level: Swiss-Prot protein existence level 1. GST isoenzymes appear to play a central role in the parasite detoxification system. Other functions are also suspected including a role in increasing the solubility of haematin in the parasite gut. From Schistosoma japonicum (Blood fluke).
   2822..3118    +  CDS            Snta1 (fragment): SNTA1_MOUSE - Also known as Snt1. Experimental evidence at protein level: Swiss-Prot protein existence level 1. Adapter protein that binds to and probably organizes the subcellular localization of a variety of membrane proteins. May link various receptors to the actin cytoskeleton and the extracellular matrix via the dystrophin glycoprotein complex. Plays an important role in synapse formation and in the organization of UTRN and acetylcholine receptors at the neuromuscular synapse. Binds to phosphatidylinositol 4,5-bisphosphate. From Mus musculus (Mouse).
   3136..3175    +  CDS            rop (fragment): Rop protein, which maintains plasmids at low copy number; rop
   3277..3317    +  misc_feature   bom (fragment): basis of mobility region from pBR322
   3422..3526    +  promoter       AmpR promoter: bla
   3527..4387    +  CDS            AmpR: β-lactamase; bla; confers resistance to ampicillin, carbenicillin, and related antibiotics
   4558..5146    +  rep_origin     ori: high-copy-number ColE1/pMB1/pBR322/pUC origin of replication
>Addgene plasmid #250070 | pGEX-alpha-1-syntrophin-PDZ-1 | addgene full sequence | sequence record 498088 | Addgene NGS Result
ATGTTCTTTCCTGCGTTATCCCCTGATTCTGTGGATAACCGTATTACCGCCTTTGAGTGAGCTGATACCG
CTCGCCGCAGCCGAACGACCGAGCGCAGCGAGTCAGTGAGCGAGGAAGCGGAAGAGCGCCTGATGCGGTA
TTTTCTCCTTACGCATCTGTGCGGTATTTCACACCGCATAAATTCCGACACCATCGAATGGCGCAAAACC
TTTCGCGGTATGGCATGATAGCGCCCGGAAGAGAGTCAATTCAGGGTGGTGAATGTGAAACCAGTAACGT
TATACGATGTCGCAGAGTATGCCGGTGTCTCTTATCAGACCGTTTCCCGCGTGGTGAACCAGGCCAGCCA
CGTTTCTGCGAAAACGCGGGAAAAAGTGGAAGCGGCGATGGCGGAGCTGAATTACATTCCCAACCGCGTG
GCACAACAACTGGCGGGCAAACAGTCGTTGCTGATTGGCGTTGCCACCTCCAGTCTGGCCCTGCACGCGC
CGTCGCAAATTGTCGCGGCGATTAAATCTCGCGCCGATCAACTGGGTGCCAGCGTGGTGGTGTCGATGGT
AGAACGAAGCGGCGTCGAAGCCTGTAAAGCGGCGGTGCACAATCTTCTCGCGCAACGCGTCAGTGGGCTG
ATCATTAACTATCCGCTGGATGACCAGGATGCCATTGCTGTGGAAGCTGCCTGCACTAATGTTCCGGCGT
TATTTCTTGATGTCTCTGACCAGACACCCATCAACAGTATTATTTTCTCCCATGAAGACGGTACGCGACT
GGGCGTGGAGCATCTGGTCGCATTGGGTCACCAGCAAATCGCGCTGTTAGCGGGCCCATTAAGTTCTGTC
TCGGCGCGTCTGCGTCTGGCTGGCTGGCATAAATATCTCACTCGCAATCAAATTCAGCCGATAGCGGAAC
GGGAAGGCGACTGGAGTGCCATGTCCGGTTTTCAACAAACCATGCAAATGCTGAATGAGGGCATCGTTCC
CACTGCGATGCTGGTTGCCAACGATCAGATGGCGCTGGGCGCAATGCGCGCCATTACCGAGTCCGGGCTG
CGCGTTGGTGCGGATATCTCGGTAGTGGGATACGACGATACCGAAGACAGCTCATGTTATATCCCGCCGT
TAACCACCATCAAACAGGATTTTCGCCTGCTGGGGCAAACCAGCGTGGACCGCTTGCTGCAACTCTCTCA
GGGCCAGGCGGTGAAGGGCAATCAGCTGTTGCCCGTCTCACTGGTGAAAAGAAAAACCACCCTGGCGCCC
AATACGCAAACCGCCTCTCCCCGCGCGTTGGCCGATTCATTAATGCAGCTGGCACGACAGGTTTCCCGAC
TGGAAAGCGGGCAGTGAGCGCAACGCAATTAATGTAAGTTAGCTCACTCATTAGGCACCCCAGGCTTTAC
ACTTTATGCTTCCGGCTCGTATGTTGTGTGGAATTGTGAGCGGATAACAATTTCACACAGGAAACAGCTA
TGACCATGATTACGGATTCACTGGCCGTCGTTTTACAACGTCGTGACTGGGAAAACCCTGGCGTTACCCA
ACTTAATCGCCTTGCAGCACATCCCCCTTTCGCCAGCTGGCGTAATAGCGAAGAGGCCCGCACCGATCGC
CCTTCCCAACAGTTGCGCAGCCTGAATGGCGAATGGCGCTTTGCCTGGTTTCCGGCACCAGAAGCGGTGC
CGGAAAGCTGGCTGGAGTGCGATCTTCCTGAGGCCGATACTGTCGTCGTCCCCTCAAACTGGCAGATGCA
CGGTTACGATGCGCCCATCTACACCAACGTGACCTATCCCATTACGGTCAATCCGCCGTTTGTTCCCACG
GAGAATCCGACGGGTTGTTACTCGCTCACATTTAATGTTGATGAAAGCTGGCTACAGGAAGGCCAGACGC
GAATTATTTTTGATGGCGTTGGAATTAGCTTATCGACTGCACGGTGCACCAATGCTTCTGGCGTCAGGCA
GCCATCGGAAGCTGTGGTATGGCTGTGCAGGTCGTAAATCACTGCATAATTCGTGTCGCTCAAGGCGCAC
TCCCGTTCTGGATAATGTTTTTTGCGCCGACATCATAACGGTTCTGGCAAATATTCTGAAATGAGCTGTT
GACAATTAATCATCGGCTCGTATAATGTGTGGAATTGTGAGCGGATAACAATTTCACACAGGAAACAGTA
TTCATGTCCCCTATACTAGGTTATTGGAAAATTAAGGGCCTTGTGCAACCCACTCGACTTCTTTTGGAAT
ATCTTGAAGAAAAATATGAAGAGCATTTGTATGAGCGCGATGAAGGTGATAAATGGCGAAACAAAAAGTT
TGAATTGGGTTTGGAGTTTCCCAATCTTCCTTATTATATTGATGGTGATGTTAAATTAACACAGTCTATG
GCCATCATACGTTATATAGCTGACAAGCACAACATGTTGGGTGGTTGTCCAAAAGAGCGTGCAGAGATTT
CAATGCTTGAAGGAGCGGTTTTGGATATTAGATACGGTGTTTCGAGAATTGCATATAGTAAAGACTTTGA
AACTCTCAAAGTTGATTTTCTTAGCAAGCTACCTGAAATGCTGAAAATGTTCGAAGATCGTTTATGTCAT
AAAACATATTTAAATGGTGATCATGTAACCCATCCTGACTTCATGTTGTATGACGCTCTTGATGTTGTTT
TATACATGGACCCAATGTGCCTGGATGCGTTCCCAAAATTAGTTTGTTTTAAAAAACGTATTGAAGCTAT
CCCACAAATTGATAAGTACTTGAAATCCAGCAAGTATATAGCATGGCCTTTGCAGGGCTGGCAAGCCACG
TTTGGTGGTGGCGACCATCCTCCAAAATCGGATCTGGTTCCGCGTGGATCCCGTGTTACCGTTCGTAAAG
CGGACGCGGGTGGTCTGGGTATCTCTATCAAAGGCGGTCGTGAAAACAAAATGCCGATTCTGATCTCTAA
AATCTTCAAAGGTCTGGCGGCTGACCAGACCGAAGCGCTGTTCGTTGGTGACGCGATCCTGTCTGTTAAC
GGTGAAGACCTGTCTTCTGCGACCCACGACGAAGCGGTTCAGGCGCTGAAAAAGACCGGTAAAGAAGTTG
TTCTGGAAGTTAAGTACATGAAACTCGAGCGGCCGCATCGTGACTGACTGACGATCTGCCTCGCGCGTTT
CGGTGATGACGGTGAAAACCTCTGACACATGCAGCTCCCGGAGACGGTCACAGCTTGTCTGTAAGCGGAT
GCCGGGAGCAGACAAGCCCGTCAGGGCGCGTCAGCGGGTGTTGGCGGGTGTCGGGGCGCAGCCATGACCC
AGTCACGTAGCGATAGCGGAGTGTATAATTCTTGAAGACGAAAGGGCCTCGTGATACGCCTATTTTTATA
GGTTAATGTCATGATAATAATGGTTTCTTAGACGTCAGGTGGCACTTTTCGGGGAAATGTGCGCGGAACC
CCTATTTGTTTATTTTTCTAAATACATTCAAATATGTATCCGCTCATGAGACAATAACCCTGATAAATGC
TTCAATAATATTGAAAAAGGAAGAGTATGAGTATTCAACATTTCCGTGTCGCCCTTATTCCCTTTTTTGC
GGCATTTTGCCTTCCTGTTTTTGCTCACCCAGAAACGCTGGTGAAAGTAAAAGATGCTGAAGATCAGTTG
GGTGCACGAGTGGGTTACATCGAACTGGATCTCAACAGCGGTAAGATCCTTGAGAGTTTTCGCCCCGAAG
AACGTTTTCCAATGATGAGCACTTTTAAAGTTCTGCTATGTGGCGCGGTATTATCCCGTGTTGACGCCGG
GCAAGAGCAACTCGGTCGCCGCATACACTATTCTCAGAATGACTTGGTTGAGTACTCACCAGTCACAGAA
AAGCATCTTACGGATGGCATGACAGTAAGAGAATTATGCAGTGCTGCCATAACCATGAGTGATAACACTG
CGGCCAACTTACTTCTGACAACGATCGGAGGACCGAAGGAGCTAACCGCTTTTTTGCACAACATGGGGGA
TCATGTAACTCGCCTTGATCGTTGGGAACCGGAGCTGAATGAAGCCATACCAAACGACGAGCGTGACACC
ACGATGCCTGCAGCAATGGCAACAACGTTGCGCAAACTATTAACTGGCGAACTACTTACTCTAGCTTCCC
GGCAACAATTAATAGACTGGATGGAGGCGGATAAAGTTGCAGGACCACTTCTGCGCTCGGCCCTTCCGGC
TGGCTGGTTTATTGCTGATAAATCTGGAGCCGGTGAGCGTGGGTCTCGCGGTATCATTGCAGCACTGGGG
CCAGATGGTAAGCCCTCCCGTATCGTAGTTATCTACACGACGGGGAGTCAGGCAACTATGGATGAACGAA
ATAGACAGATCGCTGAGATAGGTGCCTCACTGATTAAGCATTGGTAACTGTCAGACCAAGTTTACTCATA
TATACTTTAGATTGATTTAAAACTTCATTTTTAATTTAAAAGGATCTAGGTGAAGATCCTTTTTGATAAT
CTCATGACCAAAATCCCTTAACGTGAGTTTTCGTTCCACTGAGCGTCAGACCCCGTAGAAAAGATCAAAG
GATCTTCTTGAGATCCTTTTTTTCTGCGCGTAATCTGCTGCTTGCAAACAAAAAAACCACCGCTACCAGC
GGTGGTTTGTTTGCCGGATCAAGAGCTACCAACTCTTTTTCCGAAGGTAACTGGCTTCAGCAGAGCGCAG
ATACCAAATACTGTCCTTCTAGTGTAGCCGTAGTTAGGCCACCACTTCAAGAACTCTGTAGCACCGCCTA
CATACCTCGCTCTGCTAATCCTGTTACCAGTGGCTGCTGCCAGTGGCGATAAGTCGTGTCTTACCGGGTT
GGACTCAAGACGATAGTTACCGGATAAGGCGCAGCGGTCGGGCTGAACGGGGGGTTCGTGCACACAGCCC
AGCTTGGAGCGAACGACCTACACCGAACTGAGATACCTACAGCGTGAGCTATGAGAAAGCGCCACGCTTC
CCGAAGGGAGAAAGGCGGACAGGTATCCGGTAAGCGGCAGGGTCGGAACAGGAGAGCGCACGAGGGAGCT
TCCAGGGGGAAACGCCTGGTATCTTTATAGTCCTGTCGGGTTTCGCCACCTCTGACTTGAGCGTCGATTT
TTGTGATGCTCGTCAGGGGGGCGGAGCCTATGGAAAAACGCCAGCAACGCGGCCTTTTTACGGTTCCTGG
CCTTTTGCTGGCCTTTTGCTCAC
